Addgene plasmid #221863: pCMV6-AN-DDK_K709A POLH
Purpose: Expresses POLH mutated at K709A with a FLAG tag in mammalian cells
Depositing lab: Roger Woodgate. Depositing organization: National Institute of Child Health and Human Development (NICHD). Publication: Human DNA polymerase eta is regulated by mutually exclusive mono-ubiquitination and mono-NEDDylation. Moreno NC, Korchak EJ, Latancia MT, D'Orlando DA, Adegbenro T, Barnes RP, Bezsonova I, Woodgate R, Ashton NW. Nucleic Acids Res. 2026 Feb 5;54(4):gkag098. doi: 10.1093/nar/gkag098. PubMed 41693564.
Backbone
  Vector backbone: pCMV6-AN-DDK
  Total vector size (bp): 8060
  Vector type: Mammalian Expression
  Selectable markers: Neomycin (select with G418)
Growth in bacteria
  Bacterial resistance: Ampicillin, 100 μg/mL
  Growth temperature: 37°C
  Growth strain: DH5alpha
  Copy number: High Copy
Gene/Insert
  Gene/Insert name: POLH (alt name: DNA polymerase eta)
  Species: H. sapiens (human)
  Mutation: POLH K709A. Coding sequence has been optimised for expression in human cells
  Entrez Gene: POLH (a.k.a. RAD30, RAD30A, XP-V, XPV)
  Promoter: CMV
  Tag / fusion protein: FLAG (N terminal on backbone)
  Cloning method: Restriction Enzyme; 5′ cloning site AsiSI (not destroyed); 3′ cloning site HindIII (not destroyed)
  Sequencing primers: 5′ TAATACGACTCACTATAGGG
Terms and licenses: Academic/Nonprofit Terms; Industry Terms: Not Available to Industry
Depositor comments: This plasmid is a variant of pCMV6-AN-DDK_WT POLH (Addgene #221897) with POLH mutation K709A. Please visit https://doi.org/10.1101/2024.10.12.618026 for bioRxiv preprint.
How to cite: pCMV6-AN-DDK_K709A POLH was a gift from Roger Woodgate (Addgene plasmid # 221863 ; http://n2t.net/addgene:221863 ; RRID:Addgene_221863)
