[The description below was written by a language model from this plasmid's Addgene catalogue record and pLannotate feature annotations shown in this document.]
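Description:
pCMV6-AN-DDK_K709A POLH is a mammalian expression plasmid of about 8.06 kb, built on the pCMV6-AN-DDK backbone, that produces human DNA polymerase eta (POLH, also known as RAD30A or XPV) carrying a lysine-to-alanine substitution at residue 709. The coding sequence has been codon-optimised for human cells and was inserted between AsiSI and HindIII sites, both of which are retained. Transcription is driven by the human cytomegalovirus immediate-early enhancer and promoter and terminated by the human growth hormone polyadenylation signal. A T7 promoter lies between the CMV promoter and the open reading frame. The backbone supplies an N-terminal FLAG (DDK) epitope just upstream of POLH; the annotation tool labels this short element as a fragment of 3xFLAG, which is consistent with a single FLAG unit.

For propagation in E. coli the plasmid carries a high-copy ColE1/pUC-type origin and a β-lactamase gene for ampicillin selection, together with an f1 phage origin and remnants of lac sequences (lacZα, lac promoter and operator, and a lacI fragment) inherited from the parent vector. A separate cassette, consisting of the SV40 early promoter, the neomycin phosphotransferase gene and the SV40 poly(A) signal, allows G418 selection of stably transfected mammalian cells.

Polymerase eta is a translesion synthesis polymerase that bypasses DNA lesions. This construct is the K709A variant of a matching wild-type POLH plasmid. It comes from work on the regulation of the enzyme by mutually exclusive mono-ubiquitination and mono-NEDDylation, which suggests the mutant is used to test the role of this lysine in such modification, although the record does not state this explicitly.
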