Features (pLannotate 1.2.2; 20 found; start..end, strand, type, name):
      1..25      +  rep_origin     M13 ori (fragment): M13 bacteriophage origin of replication; arrow indicates direction of (+) strand synthesis
     29..183     -  CDS            lacZα (fragment): LacZα fragment of β-galactosidase; lacZ fragment
    343..722     +  enhancer       CMV enhancer: human cytomegalovirus immediate early enhancer
    724..923     +  promoter       CMV promoter: human cytomegalovirus (CMV) immediate early promoter
    952..970     +  promoter       T7 promoter: promoter for bacteriophage T7 RNA polymerase
   1023..1047    +  CDS            3xFLAG (fragment): three tandem FLAG® epitope tags
   1065..3203    +  CDS            POLH (sequence partly withheld): POLH_HUMAN - Also known as RAD30, RAD30A, XPV. Experimental evidence at protein level: Swiss-Prot protein existence level 1. DNA polymerase specifically involved in the DNA repair by translesion synthesis (TLS) (PubMed:10385124, PubMed:11743006, PubMed:24449906, PubMed:24553286, PubMed:16357261). Due to low processivity on both damaged and normal DNA, cooperates with the heterotetrameric (REV3L, REV7, POLD2 and POLD3) POLZ complex for complete bypass of DNA lesions. Inserts one or 2 nucleotide(s) opposite the lesion, the primer is further extended by the tetrameric POLZ complex. In the case of
   3295..3917    +  polyA_signal   hGH poly(A) signal: human growth hormone polyadenylation signal
   3946..4275    +  promoter       SV40 promoter: SV40 enhancer and early promoter
   4342..5133    +  CDS            neo: KKA2_KLEPN - Also known as kan, nptII. Experimental evidence at protein level: Swiss-Prot protein existence level 1. Resistance to kanamycin, neomycin, paromomycin, ribostamycin, butirosin and gentamicin B. From Klebsiella pneumoniae.
   5157..5315    +  CDS            ble (fragment): BLE_KLEPN - Experimental evidence at protein level: Swiss-Prot protein existence level 1. Binding protein with a strong affinity to the bleomycin family of antibiotics. Binds to CL990; an antimitotic-antibiotic compound. From Klebsiella pneumoniae.
   5310..5431    +  polyA_signal   SV40 poly(A) signal: SV40 polyadenylation signal
   5504..5520    -  protein_bind   lac operator: The lac repressor binds to the lac operator to inhibit transcription in E. coli. This inhibition can be relieved by adding lactose or isopropyl-β-D-thiogalactopyranoside (IPTG). lac repressor encoded by lacI
   5528..5558    -  promoter       lac promoter: promoter for the E. coli lac operon
   5573..5594    -  protein_bind   CAP binding site: CAP binding activates transcription in the presence of cAMP. E. coli catabolite activator protein
   5607..5699    -  CDS            lacI (fragment): lac repressor; lacI; The lac repressor binds to the lac operator to inhibit transcription in E. coli. This inhibition can be relieved by adding lactose or isopropyl-β-D-thiogalactopyranoside (IPTG).
   5882..6470    -  rep_origin     ori: high-copy-number ColE1/pMB1/pBR322/pUC origin of replication
   6641..7501    -  CDS            AmpR: β-lactamase; bla; confers resistance to ampicillin, carbenicillin, and related antibiotics
   7502..7606    -  promoter       AmpR promoter: bla
   7633..8061    +  rep_origin     f1 ori (sequence partly withheld): f1 bacteriophage origin of replication; arrow indicates direction of (+) strand synthesis
>Addgene plasmid #221863 | pCMV6-AN-DDK_K709A POLH | addgene full sequence | sequence record 437544 | Addgene NGS Result
AACAAAATATTAACGCTTACAATTTCCATTCGCCATTCAGGCTGCGCAACTGTTGGGAAGGGCGATCGGT
GCGGGCCTCTTCGCTATTACGCCAGCTGGCGAAAGGGGGATGTGCTGCAAGGCGATTAAGTTGGGTAACG
CCAGGGTTTTCCCAGTCACGACGTTGTAAAACGACGGCCAGTGCCAAGCTGATCTATACATTGAATCAAT
ATTGGCAATTAGCCATATTAGTCATTGGTTATATAGCATAAATCAATATTGGCTATTGGCCATTGCATAC
GTTGTATCTATATCATAATATGTACATTTATATTGGCTCATGTCCAATATGACCGCCATGTTGACATTGA
TTATTGACTAGTTATTAATAGTAATCAATTACGGGGTCATTAGTTCATAGCCCATATATGGAGTTCCGCG
TTACATAACTTACGGTAAATGGCCCGCCTGGCTGACCGCCCAACGACCCCCGCCCATTGACGTCAATAAT
GACGTATGTTCCCATAGTAACGCCAATAGGGACTTTCCATTGACGTCAATGGGTGGAGTATTTACGGTAA
ACTGCCCACTTGGCAGTACATCAAGTGTATCATATGCCAAGTCCGCCCCCTATTGACGTCAATGACGGTA
AATGGCCCGCCTGGCATTATGCCCAGTACATGACCTTACGGGACTTTCCTACTTGGCAGTACATCTACGT
ATTAGTCATCGCTATTACCATGGTGATGCGGTTTTGGCAGTACACCAATGGGCGTGGATAGCGGTTTGAC
TCACGGGGATTTCCAAGTCTCCACCCCATTGACGTCAATGGGAGTTTGTTTTGGCACCAAAATCAACGGG
ACTTTCCAAAATGTCGTAATAACCCCGCCCCGTTGACGCAAATGGGCGGTAGGCGTGTACGGTGGGAGGT
CTATATAAGCAGAGCTCGTTTAGTGAACCGTCAGAATTTTGTAATACGACTCACTATAGGGCGGCCGGGA
ATTCGTCGACTGGATCCGGTACCGAGGAGATCTGCCACCATGGATTACAAGGATGACGACGATAAGGCGA
TCGCCGATATCCATATGGCTACAGGACAGGATAGAGTCGTCGCACTGGTGGATATGGATTGTTTCTTCGT
GCAGGTGGAGCAGCGGCAGAACCCTCATCTGCGCAACAAGCCATGCGCTGTGGTCCAGTACAAGTCCTGG
AAAGGCGGGGGAATCATTGCAGTGTCTTATGAGGCCAGAGCTTTCGGAGTCACCAGGAGCATGTGGGCCG
ACGATGCCAAGAAGCTGTGCCCCGACCTGCTGCTGGCCCAGGTGAGGGAGTCCCGCGGCAAGGCAAATCT
GACAAAATACCGAGAAGCCAGTGTGGAGGTCATGGAAATCATGTCACGCTTTGCCGTGATCGAGCGAGCT
AGTATTGACGAGGCCTACGTGGACCTGACCAGCGCCGTGCAGGAGCGGCTCCAGAAGCTCCAGGGACAGC
CAATCTCAGCCGACCTGCTGCCTAGCACCTACATTGAGGGGCTGCCTCAGGGACCAACCACAGCCGAGGA
AACAGTGCAGAAGGAAGGAATGCGCAAACAGGGCCTGTTCCAGTGGCTGGACAGCCTCCAGATCGATAAC
CTGACATCCCCCGACCTCCAGCTGACTGTGGGAGCAGTGATCGTCGAGGAAATGAGAGCCGCTATTGAGA
GGGAAACAGGCTTCCAGTGCAGCGCCGGGATTTCCCACAATAAGGTGCTGGCAAAACTGGCCTGTGGCCT
GAACAAGCCTAATCGGCAGACTCTGGTGTCACACGGGAGCGTCCCACAGCTGTTTTCCCAGATGCCCATC
CGAAAGATTCGGTCTCTGGGCGGGAAACTGGGCGCCAGTGTGATCGAGATTCTGGGGATCGAGTACATGG
GAGAACTGACTCAGTTCACCGAGTCTCAGCTCCAGAGTCACTTTGGCGAAAAGAACGGGTCTTGGCTGTA
TGCCATGTGCAGGGGGATCGAGCATGATCCCGTGAAGCCTCGCCAGCTGCCTAAAACCATTGGATGTAGC
AAGAATTTTCCAGGCAAAACTGCACTGGCCACCAGAGAGCAGGTGCAGTGGTGGCTGCTCCAGCTGGCCC
AGGAACTGGAGGAACGCCTGACTAAGGACCGAAACGACAATGATCGGGTGGCTACCCAGCTGGTGGTCAG
CATCCGGGTCCAGGGGGATAAAAGACTGAGCTCCCTGCGGAGATGCTGTGCCCTGACAAGGTACGACGCT
CACAAGATGTCCCATGATGCTTTCACTGTGATCAAAAACTGCAATACCTCCGGCATCCAGACAGAGTGGT
CTCCCCCTCTGACCATGCTGTTCCTGTGCGCCACAAAGTTTAGTGCTTCAGCACCCTCTAGTTCAACAGA
CATTACTTCTTTTCTGAGCTCCGATCCTTCTAGTCTGCCAAAGGTGCCCGTCACTTCAAGCGAGGCTAAA
ACCCAGGGAAGCGGCCCCGCTGTGACAGCAACTAAGAAAGCAACTACCTCCCTGGAATCTTTCTTTCAGA
AGGCAGCCGAGAGACAGAAGGTCAAAGAAGCCAGCCTGTCCTCTCTGACCGCTCCCACACAGGCACCTAT
GAGCAACTCCCCTTCTAAACCATCTCTGCCCTTCCAGACCAGTCAGTCAACCGGCACAGAGCCCTTCTTT
AAGCAGAAAAGTCTGCTGCTGAAGCAGAAACAGCTGAACAATAGTTCAGTGAGCTCCCCACAGCAGAACC
CCTGGTCAAATTGCAAGGCCCTGCCTAATAGCCTGCCAACTGAGTACCCCGGGTGCGTGCCTGTCTGTGA
AGGAGTGAGCAAGCTGGAGGAATCTAGTAAAGCCACCCCTGCTGAGATGGACCTGGCTCACAACAGCCAG
TCCATGCATGCTAGCTCCGCTTCTAAGAGTGTTCTGGAAGTCACACAGAAAGCCACTCCAAATCCCAGCC
TGCTGGCCGCC
[93 nt withheld, positions 2952-3044]
AAGAGCTTCCTCCAGCCTCACTCCTCTAACCCACAGGTGGTCAGTGCCGTGTCACATCAGGGCAAGAGGA
ACCCTAAATCCCCACTGGCTTGTACAAATAAGAGACCAAGGCCTGAAGGAATGCAGACCCTGGAGAGCTT
TTTCGCACCGTTAACTCACTAAGGATCCAAGCTTCTCGAGACGCGTTAAGCGGCCGCACTCGAGGTTTAA
ACGGCCGGCCGCGGTCATAGCTGTTTCCTGAACAGATCCCGGGTGGCATCCCTGTGACCCCTCCCCAGTG
CCTCTCCTGGCCCTGGAAGTTGCCACTCCAGTGCCCACCAGCCTTGTCCTAATAAAATTAAGTTGCATCA
TTTTGTCTGACTAGGTGTCCTTCTATAATATTATGGGGTGGAGGGGGGTGGTATGGAGCAAGGGGCAAGT
TGGGAAGACAACCTGTAGGGCCTGCGGGGTCTATTGGGAACCAAGCTGGAGTGCAGTGGCACAATCTTGG
CTCACTGCAATCTCCGCCTCCTGGGTTCAAGCGATTCTCCTGCCTCAGCCTCCCGAGTTGTTGGGATTCC
AGGCATGCATGACCAGGCTCAGCTAATTTTTGTTTTTTTGGTAGAGACGGGGTTTCACCATATTGGCCAG
GCTGGTCTCCAACTCCTAATCTCAGGTGATCTACCCACCTTGGCCTCCCAAATTGCTGGGATTACAGGCG
TGAACCACTGCTCCCTTCCCTGTCCTTCTGATTTTAAAATAACTATACCAGCAGGAGGACGTCCAGACAC
AGCATAGGCTACCTGGCCATGCCCAACCGGTGGGACATTTGAGTTGCTTGCTTGGCACTGTCCTCTCATG
CGTTGGGTCCACTCAGTAGATGCCTGTTGAATTGGGTACGCGGCCAGCTTGGCTGTGGAATGTGTGTCAG
TTAGGGTGTGGAAAGTCCCCAGGCTCCCCAGCAGGCAGAAGTATGCAAAGCATGCATCTCAATTAGTCAG
CAACCAGGTGTGGAAAGTCCCCAGGCTCCCCAGCAGGCAGAAGTATGCAAAGCATGCATCTCAATTAGTC
AGCAACCATAGTCCCGCCCCTAACTCCGCCCATCCCGCCCCTAACTCCGCCCAGTTCCGCCCATTCTCCG
CCCCATGGCTGACTAATTTTTTTTATTTATGCAGAGGCCGAGGCCGCCTCGGCCTCTGAGCTATTCCAGA
AGTAGTGAGGAGGCTTTTTTGGAGGCCTAGGCTTTTGCAAAAAGCTCCCGGGAGCTTGTATATCCATTTT
CGGATCTGATCAAGAGACAGGATGAGGATCGTTTCGCATGATTGAACAAGATGGATTGCACGCAGGTTCT
CCGGCCGCTTGGGTGGAGAGGCTATTCGGCTATGACTGGGCACAACAGACAATCGGCTGCTCTGATGCCG
CCGTGTTCCGGCTGTCAGCGCAGGGGCGCCCGGTTCTTTTTGTCAAGACCGACCTGTCCGGTGCCCTGAA
TGAACTGCAGGACGAGGCAGCGCGGCTATCGTGGCTGGCCACGACGGGCGTTCCTTGCGCAGCTGTGCTC
GACGTTGTCACTGAAGCGGGAAGGGACTGGCTGCTATTGGGCGAAGTGCCGGGGCAGGATCTCCTGTCAT
CTCACCTTGCTCCTGCCGAGAAAGTATCCATCATGGCTGATGCAATGCGGCGGCTGCATACGCTTGATCC
GGCTACCTGCCCATTCGACCACCAAGCGAAACATCGCATCGAGCGAGCACGTACTCGGATGGAAGCCGGT
CTTGTCGATCAGGATGATCTGGACGAAGAGCATCAGGGGCTCGCGCCAGCCGAACTGTTCGCCAGGCTCA
AGGCGCGCATGCCCGACGGCGAGGATCTCGTCGTGACCCATGGCGATGCCTGCTTGCCGAATATCATGGT
GGAAAATGGCCGCTTTTCTGGATTCATCGACTGTGGCCGGCTGGGTGTGGCCGACCGCTATCAGGACATA
GCGTTGGCTACCCGTGATATTGCTGAAGAGCTTGGCGGCGAATGGGCTGACCGCTTCCTCGTGCTTTACG
GTATCGCCGCTCCCGATTCGCAGCGCATCGCCTTCTATCGCCTTCTTGACGAGTTCTTCTGAGCGGGACT
CTGGGGTTCGAAATGACCGACCAAGCGACGCCCAACCTGCCATCACGAGATTTCGATTCCACCGCCGCCT
TCTATGAAAGGTTGGGCTTCGGAATCGTTTTCCGGGACGCCGGCTGGATGATCCTCCAGCGCGGGGATCT
CATGCTGGAGTTCTTCGCCCACCCCAACTTGTTTATTGCAGCTTATAATGGTTACAAATAAAGCAATAGC
ATCACAAATTTCACAAATAAAGCATTTTTTTCACTGCATTCTAGTTGTGGTTTGTCCAAACTCATCAATG
TATCTTATCATGTCTGTATACCGTCGACCTCTAGCTAGAGCTTGGCGTAATCATGGTCATAGCTGTTTCC
TGTGTGAAATTGTTATCCGCTCACAATTCCACACAACATACGAGCCGGAAGCATAAAGTGTAAAGCCTGG
GGTGCCTAATGAGTGAGCTAACTCACATTAATTGCGTTGCGCTCACTGCCCGCTTTCCAGTCGGGAAACC
TGTCGTGCCAGCTGCATTAATGAATCGGCCAACGCGCGGGGAGAGGCGGTTTGCGTATTGGGCGCTCTTC
CGCTTCCTCGCTCACTGACTCGCTGCGCTCGGTCGTTCGGCTGCGGCGAGCGGTATCAGCTCACTCAAAG
GCGGTAATACGGTTATCCACAGAATCAGGGGATAACGCAGGAAAGAACATGTGAGCAAAAGGCCAGCAAA
AGGCCAGGAACCGTAAAAAGGCCGCGTTGCTGGCGTTTTTCCATAGGCTCCGCCCCCCTGACGAGCATCA
CAAAAATCGACGCTCAAGTCAGAGGTGGCGAAACCCGACAGGACTATAAAGATACCAGGCGTTTCCCCCT
GGAAGCTCCCTCGTGCGCTCTCCTGTTCCGACCCTGCCGCTTACCGGATACCTGTCCGCCTTTCTCCCTT
CGGGAAGCGTGGCGCTTTCTCATAGCTCACGCTGTAGGTATCTCAGTTCGGTGTAGGTCGTTCGCTCCAA
GCTGGGCTGTGTGCACGAACCCCCCGTTCAGCCCGACCGCTGCGCCTTATCCGGTAACTATCGTCTTGAG
TCCAACCCGGTAAGACACGACTTATCGCCACTGGCAGCAGCCACTGGTAACAGGATTAGCAGAGCGAGGT
ATGTAGGCGGTGCTACAGAGTTCTTGAAGTGGTGGCCTAACTACGGCTACACTAGAAGAACAGTATTTGG
TATCTGCGCTCTGCTGAAGCCAGTTACCTTCGGAAAAAGAGTTGGTAGCTCTTGATCCGGCAAACAAACC
ACCGCTGGTAGCGGTGGTTTTTTTGTTTGCAAGCAGCAGATTACGCGCAGAAAAAAAGGATCTCAAGAAG
ATCCTTTGATCTTTTCTACGGGGTCTGACGCTCAGTGGAACGAAAACTCACGTTAAGGGATTTTGGTCAT
GAGATTATCAAAAAGGATCTTCACCTAGATCCTTTTAAATTAAAAATGAAGTTTTAAATCAATCTAAAGT
ATATATGAGTAAACTTGGTCTGACAGTTACCAATGCTTAATCAGTGAGGCACCTATCTCAGCGATCTGTC
TATTTCGTTCATCCATAGTTGCCTGACTCCCCGTCGTGTAGATAACTACGATACGGGAGGGCTTACCATC
TGGCCCCAGTGCTGCAATGATACCGCGAGACCCACGCTCACCGGCTCCAGATTTATCAGCAATAAACCAG
CCAGCCGGAAGGGCCGAGCGCAGAAGTGGTCCTGCAACTTTATCCGCCTCCATCCAGTCTATTAATTGTT
GCCGGGAAGCTAGAGTAAGTAGTTCGCCAGTTAATAGTTTGCGCAACGTTGTTGCCATTGCTACAGGCAT
CGTGGTGTCACGCTCGTCGTTTGGTATGGCTTCATTCAGCTCCGGTTCCCAACGATCAAGGCGAGTTACA
TGATCCCCCATGTTGTGCAAAAAAGCGGTTAGCTCCTTCGGTCCTCCGATCGTTGTCAGAAGTAAGTTGG
CCGCAGTGTTATCACTCATGGTTATGGCAGCACTGCATAATTCTCTTACTGTCATGCCATCCGTAAGATG
CTTTTCTGTGACTGGTGAGTACTCAACCAAGTCATTCTGAGAATAGTGTATGCGGCGACCGAGTTGCTCT
TGCCCGGCGTCAATACGGGATAATACCGCGCCACATAGCAGAACTTTAAAAGTGCTCATCATTGGAAAAC
GTTCTTCGGGGCGAAAACTCTCAAGGATCTTACCGCTGTTGAGATCCAGTTCGATGTAACCCACTCGTGC
ACCCAACTGATCTTCAGCATCTTTTACTTTCACCAGCGTTTCTGGGTGAGCAAAAACAGGAAGGCAAAAT
GCCGCAAAAAAGGGAATAAGGGCGACACGGAAATGTTGAATACTCATACTCTTCCTTTTTCAATATTATT
GAAGCATTTATCAGGGTTATTGTCTCATGAGCGGATACATATTTGAATGTATTTAGAAAAATAAACAAAT
AGGGGTTCCGCGCACATTTCCCCGAAAAGTGCCACCTG
[124 nt withheld, positions 7633-7756]
C
[91 nt withheld, positions 7758-7848]
A
[49 nt withheld, positions 7850-7898]
CCTTTGACGTTGGAGTCCACGTTCTTT
[37 nt withheld, positions 7926-7962]
ACCCTATCTCGGTCTATTCTTTTGATTTATAAGGGATTTTGCCGATTTCGGCCTATTGGTTAAAAAATGA
GCTGATTTAACAAAAATTTAACGCGAATTTT
